Addgene plasmid #138851: pPD684 VPR-FRB (no NLS)
Purpose: Constitutive expression of VPR-FRB (no NLS) under the CMV promoter.
Depositing lab: Joshua Leonard. Depositing organization: Northwestern University. Publication: The COMET toolkit for composing customizable genetic programs in mammalian cells. Donahue PS, Draut JW, Muldoon JJ, Edelstein HI, Bagheri N, Leonard JN. Nat Commun. 2020 Feb 7;11(1):779. doi: 10.1038/s41467-019-14147-5. PubMed 32034124.
Backbone
  Vector backbone: pPD005 pcDNA Golden Gate
  Vector type: Mammalian Expression, Synthetic Biology
Growth in bacteria
  Bacterial resistance: Ampicillin, 100 μg/mL
  Growth temperature: 37°C
  Growth strain: DH5alpha
  Copy number: High Copy
Gene/Insert
  Gene/Insert name: VPR-FRB (no NLS)
  Species: Synthetic
  Promoter: CMV
  Tag / fusion protein: 3xFlag (N terminal on insert)
  Cloning method: Restriction Enzyme; 5′ cloning site NheI (not destroyed); 3′ cloning site NotI (not destroyed)
  Sequencing primers: 5′ CGCAAATGGGCGGTAGGCGTG; 3′ TAGAAGGCACAGTCGAGG
Terms and licenses: Academic/Nonprofit Terms; Industry Terms: Not Available to Industry
Depositor comments: Leonard Lab plasmid reference number: L1356
How to cite: pPD684 VPR-FRB (no NLS) was a gift from Joshua Leonard (Addgene plasmid # 138851 ; http://n2t.net/addgene:138851 ; RRID:Addgene_138851)
