[The description below was written by a language model from this plasmid's Addgene catalogue record and pLannotate feature annotations shown in this document.]
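Description:
pPD684 VPR-FRB (no NLS) is a mammalian expression plasmid built on pPD005, a pcDNA-derived backbone adapted for Golden Gate assembly, and forms part of the COMET toolkit of synthetic transcription factor components for programming gene expression in mammalian cells. It is propagated in E. coli as a high-copy plasmid through a ColE1/pUC-type origin and selected with ampicillin via the β-lactamase gene. An f1 phage origin is also present. The annotation shows an SV40 early promoter followed by only a short fragment of a bleomycin-family resistance gene and an SV40 polyadenylation signal, so a functional mammalian selection marker does not appear to be retained. This suggests the plasmid is suited mainly to transient transfection.

The payload, cloned between NheI and NotI sites, is driven by the CMV immediate early enhancer and promoter and terminated by the bovine growth hormone polyadenylation signal. A T7 promoter lies just upstream of the coding region. The open reading frame begins with an N-terminal 3xFLAG epitope for detection. It continues with the tripartite VPR activator, annotated here as VP16-derived repeats, the RELA (p65) activation region and the Epstein-Barr virus Rta activation domain. The frame ends with an FRB domain, the rapamycin-binding module from FRAP/mTOR. The annotation software matches this to the T2098L variant, although only as a fragment, so the exact allele is not confirmed by the record.

As the name indicates, no nuclear localization signal is included. FRB heterodimerizes with FKBP in the presence of rapamycin or related ligands. The construct therefore most likely supplies a constitutively expressed activation domain that can be recruited by ligand to an FKBP-fused partner, such as a DNA-binding domain, though the record does not name the partner.
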