Features (pLannotate 1.2.2; 24 found; start..end, strand, type, name):
     28..80      -  misc_feature   bom (fragment): basis of mobility region from pBR322
    235..614     +  enhancer       CMV enhancer: human cytomegalovirus immediate early enhancer
    615..818     +  promoter       CMV promoter: human cytomegalovirus (CMV) immediate early promoter
    814..847     +  LTR            5' LTR (truncated) (fragment): truncated 5' long terminal repeat (LTR) from HIV-1
    863..881     +  promoter       T7 promoter: promoter for bacteriophage T7 RNA polymerase
    952..975     +  CDS            3xFLAG (fragment): three tandem FLAG® epitope tags
   1132..1148    +  CDS            VP96 (fragment): 6 tandem repeats of the minimal activation domain of herpes simplex virus VP16 (Cheng et al., 2013)
   1195..1974    +  CDS            RELA (fragment): TF65_HUMAN - Also known as NFKB3. Experimental evidence at protein level: Swiss-Prot protein existence level 1. NF-kappa-B is a pleiotropic transcription factor present in almost all cell types and is the endpoint of a series of signal transduction events that are initiated by a vast array of stimuli related to many biological processes such as inflammation, immunity, differentiation, cell growth, tumorigenesis and apoptosis. NF-kappa-B is a homo- or heterodimeric complex formed by the Rel-like domain- containing proteins RELA/p65, RELB, NFKB1/p105, NFKB1/p50, REL and NFKB2/p52. The heterodime
   1993..2562    +  CDS            Rta AD: transcriptional activation domain from the human herpesvirus 4 (Epstein-Barr virus) replication and transcription activator Rta/BRLF1 (Hardwick et al., 1992; Chavez et al., 2015)
   2646..2913    +  CDS            FRB* (fragment): T2098L mutant of FKBP-rapamycin binding domain of human FRAP binds synthetic ligands such as AP21967
   2973..3084    +  polyA_signal   bGH poly(A) signal: bovine growth hormone polyadenylation signal
   3201..3222    +  promoter       SV40 promoter (fragment): SV40 enhancer and early promoter
   3243..3671    +  rep_origin     f1 ori (sequence partly withheld): f1 bacteriophage origin of replication; arrow indicates direction of (+) strand synthesis
   3676..3698    +  promoter       SV40 promoter (fragment): SV40 enhancer and early promoter
   3699..3890    +  promoter       SV40 promoter: SV40 early promoter
   3917..4015    +  CDS            ble (fragment): BLE_KLEPN - Experimental evidence at protein level: Swiss-Prot protein existence level 1. Binding protein with a strong affinity to the bleomycin family of antibiotics. Binds to CL990; an antimitotic-antibiotic compound. From Klebsiella pneumoniae.
   4010..4131    +  polyA_signal   SV40 poly(A) signal: SV40 polyadenylation signal
   4204..4220    -  protein_bind   lac operator: The lac repressor binds to the lac operator to inhibit transcription in E. coli. This inhibition can be relieved by adding lactose or isopropyl-β-D-thiogalactopyranoside (IPTG). lac repressor encoded by lacI
   4228..4258    -  promoter       lac promoter: promoter for the E. coli lac operon
   4273..4294    -  protein_bind   CAP binding site: CAP binding activates transcription in the presence of cAMP. E. coli catabolite activator protein
   4307..4399    -  CDS            lacI (fragment): lac repressor; lacI; The lac repressor binds to the lac operator to inhibit transcription in E. coli. This inhibition can be relieved by adding lactose or isopropyl-β-D-thiogalactopyranoside (IPTG).
   4582..5170    -  rep_origin     ori: high-copy-number ColE1/pMB1/pBR322/pUC origin of replication
   5341..6201    -  CDS            AmpR: β-lactamase; bla; confers resistance to ampicillin, carbenicillin, and related antibiotics
   6202..6306    -  promoter       AmpR promoter: bla
>Addgene plasmid #138851 | pPD684 VPR-FRB (no NLS) | addgene full sequence | sequence record 322424 | Addgene NGS Result
GACGGATCGGGAGATCTCCCGATCCCCTATGGTGCACTCTCAGTACAATCTGCTCTGATGCCGCATAGTT
AAGCCAGTATCTGCTCCCTGCTTGTGTGTTGGAGGTCGCTGAGTAGTGCGCGAGCAAAATTTAAGCTACA
ACAAGGCAAGGCTTGACCGACAATTGCATGAAGAATCTGCTTAGGGTTAGGCGTTTTGCGCTGCTTCGCG
ATGTACGGGCCAGATATACGCGTTGACATTGATTATTGACTAGTTATTAATAGTAATCAATTACGGGGTC
ATTAGTTCATAGCCCATATATGGAGTTCCGCGTTACATAACTTACGGTAAATGGCCCGCCTGGCTGACCG
CCCAACGACCCCCGCCCATTGACGTCAATAATGACGTATGTTCCCATAGTAACGCCAATAGGGACTTTCC
ATTGACGTCAATGGGTGGAGTATTTACGGTAAACTGCCCACTTGGCAGTACATCAAGTGTATCATATGCC
AAGTACGCCCCCTATTGACGTCAATGACGGTAAATGGCCCGCCTGGCATTATGCCCAGTACATGACCTTA
TGGGACTTTCCTACTTGGCAGTACATCTACGTATTAGTCATCGCTATTACCATGGTGATGCGGTTTTGGC
AGTACATCAATGGGCGTGGATAGCGGTTTGACTCACGGGGATTTCCAAGTCTCCACCCCATTGACGTCAA
TGGGAGTTTGTTTTGGCACCAAAATCAACGGGACTTTCCAAAATGTCGTAACAACTCCGCCCCATTGACG
CAAATGGGCGGTAGGCGTGTACGGTGGGAGGTCTATATAAGCAGAGCTCTCTGGCTAACTAGAGAACCCA
CTGCTTACTGGCTTATCGAAATTAATACGACTCACTATAGGGAGTCCCAAGCTGGCTAGCGCCACCATGG
ATTATAAGGATCACGATGGCGACTACAAGGACCACGATATTGACTACAAAGACGATGACGATAAAATGGC
TGGTAGTGGTATCCATGGCGTTCCCGGATCAGACGCATTGGACGATTTTGATCTGGATATGCTGGGAAGT
GACGCCCTCGATGATTTTGACCTTGACATGCTTGGTTCGGATGCCCTTGATGACTTTGACCTCGACATGC
TCGGCAGTGACGCCCTTGATGATTTCGACCTGGACATGCTGATTAACTCTAGAAGTTCCGGATCTGTTGG
TAGCCAGTACCTGCCCGACACCGACGACCGGCACCGGATCGAGGAAAAGCGGAAGCGGACCTACGAGACA
TTCAAGAGCATCATGAAGAAGTCCCCCTTCAGCGGCCCCACCGACCCTAGACCTCCACCTAGAAGAATCG
CCGTGCCCAGCAGATCCAGCGCCAGCGTGCCAAAACCTGCCCCCCAGCCTTACCCCTTCACCAGCAGCCT
GAGCACCATCAACTACGACGAGTTCCCTACCATGGTGTTCCCCAGCGGCCAGATCTCTCAGGCCTCTGCT
CTGGCTCCAGCCCCTCCTCAGGTGCTGCCTCAGGCTCCTGCTCCTGCACCAGCTCCAGCCATGGTGTCTG
CACTGGCTCAGGCACCAGCACCCGTGCCTGTGCTGGCTCCTGGACCTCCACAGGCTGTGGCTCCACCAGC
CCCTAAACCTACACAGGCCGGCGAGGGCACACTGTCTGAAGCTCTGCTGCAGCTGCAGTTCGACGACGAG
GATCTGGGAGCCCTGCTGGGAAACAGCACCGATCCTGCCGTGTTCACCGACCTGGCCAGCGTGGACAACA
GCGAGTTCCAGCAGCTGCTGAACCAGGGCATCCCTGTGGCCCCTCACACCACCGAGCCCATGCTGATGGA
ATACCCCGAGGCCATCACCCGGCTCGTGACAGGCGCTCAGAGGCCTCCTGATCCAGCTCCTGCCCCTCTG
GGAGCACCAGGCCTGCCTAATGGACTGCTGTCTGGCGACGAGGACTTCAGCTCTATCGCCGATATGGATT
TCTCAGCCTTGCTGGGCTCTGGCAGCGGCAGCCGGGATTCCAGGGAAGGGATGTTTTTGCCGAAGCCTGA
GGCCGGCTCCGCTATTAGTGACGTGTTTGAGGGCCGCGAGGTGTGCCAGCCAAAACGAATCCGGCCATTT
CATCCTCCAGGAAGTCCATGGGCCAACCGCCCACTCCCCGCCAGCCTCGCACCAACACCAACCGGTCCAG
TACATGAGCCAGTCGGGTCACTGACCCCGGCACCAGTCCCTCAGCCACTGGATCCAGCGCCCGCAGTGAC
TCCCGAGGCCAGTCACCTGTTGGAGGATCCCGATGAAGAGACGAGCCAGGCTGTCAAAGCCCTTCGGGAG
ATGGCCGATACTGTGATTCCCCAGAAGGAAGAGGCTGCAATCTGTGGCCAAATGGACCTTTCCCATCCGC
CCCCAAGGGGCCATCTGGATGAGCTGACAACCACACTTGAGTCCATGACCGAGGATCTGAACCTGGACTC
ACCCCTGACCCCGGAATTGAACGAGATTCTGGATACCTTCCTGAACGACGAGTGCCTCTTGCATGCCATG
CATATCAGCACAGGACTGTCCATCTTCGACACATCTCTGTTTTCTGGTTCTGGTTCTGGTTCAGGATCCG
GTGGTGGCGGGTCTGGAGGAGGAGGTAGTGGTGGAGGTGGCTCTGGTACCATGCTTGAGATGTGGCATGA
AGGCCTGGAAGAGGCATCTCGTTTGTACTTTGGGGAAAGGAACGTGAAAGGCATGTTTGAGGTGCTGGAG
CCCTTGCATGCTATGATGGAACGGGGACCCCAGACTCTGAAGGAAACATCCTTTAATCAGGCCTATGGTC
GAGATTTAATGGAGGCCCAAGAGTGGTGCAGGAAGTACATGAAATCAGGGAATGTCAAGGACCTCCTCCA
AGCCTGGGACCTCTATTATCATGTGTTCCGACGAATCTCAAAGACTAGATGAGCGGCCGCTCGAGTCTAG
AGGGCCCGTTTAAACCCGCTGATCAGCCTCGACTGTGCCTTCTAGTTGCCAGCCATCTGTTGTTTGCCCC
TCCCCCGTGCCTTCCTTGACCCTGGAAGGTGCCACTCCCACTGTCCTTTCCTAATAAAATGAGGAAATTG
CATCGCATTGTCTGAGTAGGTGTCATTCTATTCTGGGGGGTGGGGTGGGGCAGGACAGCAAGGGGGAGGA
TTGGGAAGTCAATAGCAGGCATGCTGGGGATGCGGTGGGCTCTATGGCTTCTGAGGCGGAAAGAACCAGC
TGGGGCTCTAGGGGGTATCCCC
[124 nt withheld, positions 3243-3366]
C
[91 nt withheld, positions 3368-3458]
A
[49 nt withheld, positions 3460-3508]
CCTTTGACGTTGGAGTCCACGTTCTTT
[37 nt withheld, positions 3536-3572]
ACCCTATCTCGGTCTATTCTTTTGATTTATAAGGGATTTTGCCGATTTCGGCCTATTGGTTAAAAAATGA
GCTGATTTAACAAAAATTTAACGCGAATTAATTCTGTGGAATGTGTGTCAGTTAGGCTCAATTAGTCAGC
AACCATAGTCCCGCCCCTAACTCCGCCCATCCCGCCCCTAACTCCGCCCAGTTCCGCCCATTCTCCGCCC
CATGGCTGACTAATTTTTTTTATTTATGCAGAGGCCGAGGCCGCCTCTGCCTCTGAGCTATTCCAGAAGT
AGTGAGGAGGCTTTTTTGGAGGCCTAGGCTTTTGCAAAAAGCTCCCGGGAGCTTGTATATCCATTTTCGG
AGGTTGGGCTTCGGAATCGTTTTCCGGGACGCCGGCTGGATGATCCTCCAGCGCGGGGATCTCATGCTGG
AGTTCTTCGCCCACCCCAACTTGTTTATTGCAGCTTATAATGGTTACAAATAAAGCAATAGCATCACAAA
TTTCACAAATAAAGCATTTTTTTCACTGCATTCTAGTTGTGGTTTGTCCAAACTCATCAATGTATCTTAT
CATGTCTGTATACCGTCGACCTCTAGCTAGAGCTTGGCGTAATCATGGTCATAGCTGTTTCCTGTGTGAA
ATTGTTATCCGCTCACAATTCCACACAACATACGAGCCGGAAGCATAAAGTGTAAAGCCTGGGGTGCCTA
ATGAGTGAGCTAACTCACATTAATTGCGTTGCGCTCACTGCCCGCTTTCCAGTCGGGAAACCTGTCGTGC
CAGCTGCATTAATGAATCGGCCAACGCGCGGGGAGAGGCGGTTTGCGTATTGGGCGCTCTTCCGCTTCCT
CGCTCACTGACTCGCTGCGCTCGGTCGTTCGGCTGCGGCGAGCGGTATCAGCTCACTCAAAGGCGGTAAT
ACGGTTATCCACAGAATCAGGGGATAACGCAGGAAAGAACATGTGAGCAAAAGGCCAGCAAAAGGCCAGG
AACCGTAAAAAGGCCGCGTTGCTGGCGTTTTTCCATAGGCTCCGCCCCCCTGACGAGCATCACAAAAATC
GACGCTCAAGTCAGAGGTGGCGAAACCCGACAGGACTATAAAGATACCAGGCGTTTCCCCCTGGAAGCTC
CCTCGTGCGCTCTCCTGTTCCGACCCTGCCGCTTACCGGATACCTGTCCGCCTTTCTCCCTTCGGGAAGC
GTGGCGCTTTCTCATAGCTCACGCTGTAGGTATCTCAGTTCGGTGTAGGTCGTTCGCTCCAAGCTGGGCT
GTGTGCACGAACCCCCCGTTCAGCCCGACCGCTGCGCCTTATCCGGTAACTATCGTCTTGAGTCCAACCC
GGTAAGACACGACTTATCGCCACTGGCAGCAGCCACTGGTAACAGGATTAGCAGAGCGAGGTATGTAGGC
GGTGCTACAGAGTTCTTGAAGTGGTGGCCTAACTACGGCTACACTAGAAGAACAGTATTTGGTATCTGCG
CTCTGCTGAAGCCAGTTACCTTCGGAAAAAGAGTTGGTAGCTCTTGATCCGGCAAACAAACCACCGCTGG
TAGCGGTGGTTTTTTTGTTTGCAAGCAGCAGATTACGCGCAGAAAAAAAGGATCTCAAGAAGATCCTTTG
ATCTTTTCTACGGGGTCTGACGCTCAGTGGAACGAAAACTCACGTTAAGGGATTTTGGTCATGAGATTAT
CAAAAAGGATCTTCACCTAGATCCTTTTAAATTAAAAATGAAGTTTTAAATCAATCTAAAGTATATATGA
GTAAACTTGGTCTGACAGTTACCAATGCTTAATCAGTGAGGCACCTATCTCAGCGATCTGTCTATTTCGT
TCATCCATAGTTGCCTGACTCCCCGTCGTGTAGATAACTACGATACGGGAGGGCTTACCATCTGGCCCCA
GTGCTGCAATGATACCGCGAGATCCACGCTCACCGGCTCCAGATTTATCAGCAATAAACCAGCCAGCCGG
AAGGGCCGAGCGCAGAAGTGGTCCTGCAACTTTATCCGCCTCCATCCAGTCTATTAATTGTTGCCGGGAA
GCTAGAGTAAGTAGTTCGCCAGTTAATAGTTTGCGCAACGTTGTTGCCATTGCTACAGGCATCGTGGTGT
CACGCTCGTCGTTTGGTATGGCTTCATTCAGCTCCGGTTCCCAACGATCAAGGCGAGTTACATGATCCCC
CATGTTGTGCAAAAAAGCGGTTAGCTCCTTCGGTCCTCCGATCGTTGTCAGAAGTAAGTTGGCCGCAGTG
TTATCACTCATGGTTATGGCAGCACTGCATAATTCTCTTACTGTCATGCCATCCGTAAGATGCTTTTCTG
TGACTGGTGAGTACTCAACCAAGTCATTCTGAGAATAGTGTATGCGGCGACCGAGTTGCTCTTGCCCGGC
GTCAATACGGGATAATACCGCGCCACATAGCAGAACTTTAAAAGTGCTCATCATTGGAAAACGTTCTTCG
GGGCGAAAACTCTCAAGGATCTTACCGCTGTTGAGATCCAGTTCGATGTAACCCACTCGTGCACCCAACT
GATCTTCAGCATCTTTTACTTTCACCAGCGTTTCTGGGTGAGCAAAAACAGGAAGGCAAAATGCCGCAAA
AAAGGGAATAAGGGCGACACGGAAATGTTGAATACTCATACTCTTCCTTTTTCAATATTATTGAAGCATT
TATCAGGGTTATTGTCTCATGAGCGGATACATATTTGAATGTATTTAGAAAAATAAACAAATAGGGGTTC
CGCGCACATTTCCCCGAAAAGTGCCACCTGACGTC
