>Addgene plasmid #138851 | pPD684 VPR-FRB (no NLS) | depositor partial sequence | sequence record 268369 | VPR-FRB (no NLS) gene
ATGGATTATAAGGATCACGATGGCGACTACAAGGACCACGATATTGACTACAAAGACGATGACGATAAAA
TGGCTGGTAGTGGTATCCATGGCGTTCCCGGATCAGACGCATTGGACGATTTTGATCTGGATATGCTGGG
AAGTGACGCCCTCGATGATTTTGACCTTGACATGCTTGGTTCGGATGCCCTTGATGACTTTGACCTCGAC
ATGCTCGGCAGTGACGCCCTTGATGATTTCGACCTGGACATGCTGATTAACTCTAGAAGTTCCGGATCTG
TTGGTAGCCAGTACCTGCCCGACACCGACGACCGGCACCGGATCGAGGAAAAGCGGAAGCGGACCTACGA
GACATTCAAGAGCATCATGAAGAAGTCCCCCTTCAGCGGCCCCACCGACCCTAGACCTCCACCTAGAAGA
ATCGCCGTGCCCAGCAGATCCAGCGCCAGCGTGCCAAAACCTGCCCCCCAGCCTTACCCCTTCACCAGCA
GCCTGAGCACCATCAACTACGACGAGTTCCCTACCATGGTGTTCCCCAGCGGCCAGATCTCTCAGGCCTC
TGCTCTGGCTCCAGCCCCTCCTCAGGTGCTGCCTCAGGCTCCTGCTCCTGCACCAGCTCCAGCCATGGTG
TCTGCACTGGCTCAGGCACCAGCACCCGTGCCTGTGCTGGCTCCTGGACCTCCACAGGCTGTGGCTCCAC
CAGCCCCTAAACCTACACAGGCCGGCGAGGGCACACTGTCTGAAGCTCTGCTGCAGCTGCAGTTCGACGA
CGAGGATCTGGGAGCCCTGCTGGGAAACAGCACCGATCCTGCCGTGTTCACCGACCTGGCCAGCGTGGAC
AACAGCGAGTTCCAGCAGCTGCTGAACCAGGGCATCCCTGTGGCCCCTCACACCACCGAGCCCATGCTGA
TGGAATACCCCGAGGCCATCACCCGGCTCGTGACAGGCGCTCAGAGGCCTCCTGATCCAGCTCCTGCCCC
TCTGGGAGCACCAGGCCTGCCTAATGGACTGCTGTCTGGCGACGAGGACTTCAGCTCTATCGCCGATATG
GATTTCTCAGCCTTGCTGGGCTCTGGCAGCGGCAGCCGGGATTCCAGGGAAGGGATGTTTTTGCCGAAGC
CTGAGGCCGGCTCCGCTATTAGTGACGTGTTTGAGGGCCGCGAGGTGTGCCAGCCAAAACGAATCCGGCC
ATTTCATCCTCCAGGAAGTCCATGGGCCAACCGCCCACTCCCCGCCAGCCTCGCACCAACACCAACCGGT
CCAGTACATGAGCCAGTCGGGTCACTGACCCCGGCACCAGTCCCTCAGCCACTGGATCCAGCGCCCGCAG
TGACTCCCGAGGCCAGTCACCTGTTGGAGGATCCCGATGAAGAGACGAGCCAGGCTGTCAAAGCCCTTCG
GGAGATGGCCGATACTGTGATTCCCCAGAAGGAAGAGGCTGCAATCTGTGGCCAAATGGACCTTTCCCAT
CCGCCCCCAAGGGGCCATCTGGATGAGCTGACAACCACACTTGAGTCCATGACCGAGGATCTGAACCTGG
ACTCACCCCTGACCCCGGAATTGAACGAGATTCTGGATACCTTCCTGAACGACGAGTGCCTCTTGCATGC
CATGCATATCAGCACAGGACTGTCCATCTTCGACACATCTCTGTTTTCTGGTTCTGGTTCTGGTTCAGGA
TCCGGTGGTGGCGGGTCTGGAGGAGGAGGTAGTGGTGGAGGTGGCTCTGGTACCATGCTTGAGATGTGGC
ATGAAGGCCTGGAAGAGGCATCTCGTTTGTACTTTGGGGAAAGGAACGTGAAAGGCATGTTTGAGGTGCT
GGAGCCCTTGCATGCTATGATGGAACGGGGACCCCAGACTCTGAAGGAAACATCCTTTAATCAGGCCTAT
GGTCGAGATTTAATGGAGGCCCAAGAGTGGTGCAGGAAGTACATGAAATCAGGGAATGTCAAGGACCTCC
TCCAAGCCTGGGACCTCTATTATCATGTGTTCCGACGAATCTCAAAGACTAGATGA
